Addgene plasmid #219529: pHis-TEV-Nsp15-H234A
Purpose: E. coli plasmid (T7lac promoter) for full-length, SARS CoV-2 Nsp15-H234A (uridine-specific nidoviral endoribonuclease, expression-optimized gene) with N-terminal TEV protease cleavable His6-tag
Depositing lab: Debra Hansen. Depositing organization: Arizona State University. Publication: Functional implications of hexameric dynamics in SARS-CoV-2 Nsp15. Sonowal M, Ketawala G, Nagaratnam N, Logeswaran D, Basu S, de Sanctis D, Orlans J, Rose SL, Jernigan RJ, Hu H, Aguilar JDM, Ranaweera ME, Zacks MA, Chen JJ, Hansen DT, Schrag LG, Fromme R, Botha S, Fromme P. Protein Sci. 2025 Jun;34(6):e70115. doi: 10.1002/pro.70115. PubMed 40411374.
Backbone
  Vector backbone: pET-11b
  Backbone manufacturer: purchased from GenScript
  Backbone size w/o insert (bp): 5644
  Total vector size (bp): 6760
  Modifications to backbone: None. GenScript cloned the expression-optimized insert into NdeI and BamHI sites of pET-11b.
  Vector type: Bacterial Expression
Growth in bacteria
  Bacterial resistance: Ampicillin, 100 μg/mL
  Growth temperature: 37°C
  Growth strain: DH5alpha
  Copy number: Low Copy
Gene/Insert
  Gene/Insert name: Nsp15-H234A (alt names: NendoU-H234A; non-structural protein 15, H234A; uridylate-specific endoribonuclease, H234A)
  Species: Severe acute respiratory syndrome coronavirus 2
  Insert size (bp): 1037
  Mutation: H234A (CAC to GCG)
  Entrez Gene: N (a.k.a. GU280_gp10)
  Tag / fusion protein: TEV protease cleavable His6-tag (N terminal on insert)
Resource information
  A portion of this plasmid was derived from a plasmid made by: Purchased from GenScript the expression-optimized insert in the pET-11b backbone
Terms and licenses: Academic/Nonprofit Terms; Industry Terms: Not Available to Industry
Depositor comments: Protein sequence is MHHHHHHSSGVDLGTENLYFQSNAM + Nsp15-H234A (amino acid residues 6453-6798 of YP_009724389, with H234A mutation). Confers ampicillin-resistance. Backbone vector is pET-11b from GenScript. Mutation design by Nirupa Nagaratnam.
How to cite: pHis-TEV-Nsp15-H234A was a gift from Debra Hansen (Addgene plasmid # 219529 ; http://n2t.net/addgene:219529 ; RRID:Addgene_219529)
