[The description below was written by a language model from this plasmid's Addgene catalogue record and pLannotate feature annotations shown in this document.]
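Description:
pHis-TEV-Nsp15-H234A is a bacterial expression plasmid built on the pET-11b backbone, with a synthetic, expression-optimized insert cloned between the NdeI and BamHI sites. It is propagated in E. coli under ampicillin selection (β-lactamase under its own promoter) and replicates from a pBR322-type ColE1 origin. The rop gene and bom region are retained, consistent with its listing as a low-copy plasmid. Several tetracycline-resistance fragments and the tet promoter appear in the annotation, but these are non-functional pBR322 remnants of the backbone rather than a usable marker.

The payload is full-length SARS-CoV-2 Nsp15, the uridine-specific nidoviral endoribonuclease (NendoU), corresponding to a segment of the replicase polyprotein. The automated annotation matches this region to the polyprotein entry and shows a description of the 2'-O-methyltransferase, but the catalogue fields identify it as Nsp15. The coding sequence carries an H234A substitution; the record does not state the functional rationale for this change. At the N-terminus is a His6 tag followed by a linker containing a TEV protease site, so the protein can be captured by metal-affinity chromatography and the tag then cleaved off.

Transcription is driven by a T7 promoter with an adjacent lac operator (T7lac). It uses the T7 gene 10 ribosome binding site and ends at a T7 terminator, while a plasmid-borne lacI gene supplies repressor. Expression therefore requires a host providing T7 RNA polymerase and is induced with IPTG. A short gene 10-derived fragment annotated downstream of the insert appears to be backbone sequence rather than part of the product. The associated publication concerns the hexameric dynamics of Nsp15, which suggests use in producing recombinant mutant protein for structural and biochemical work.
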