Features (pLannotate 1.2.2; 20 found; start..end, strand, type, name):
      1..19      +  promoter       T7 promoter: promoter for bacteriophage T7 RNA polymerase
     20..44      +  protein_bind   lac operator: The lac repressor binds to the lac operator to inhibit transcription in E. coli. This inhibition can be relieved by adding lactose or isopropyl-β-D-thiogalactopyranoside (IPTG). lac repressor encoded by lacI
     59..81      +  RBS            RBS: efficient ribosome binding site from bacteriophage T7 gene 10 (Olins and Rangwala, 1989)
     92..108     +  CDS            9xHis (fragment): 9xHis affinity tag
    164..1201    +  CDS            rep (fragment) (sequence withheld): R1AB_SARS2 - Experimental evidence at protein level: Swiss-Prot protein existence level 1. [2'-O-methyltransferase]: Methyltransferase that mediates mRNA cap 2'-O-ribose methylation to the 5'-cap structure of viral mRNAs. N7-methyl guanosine cap is a prerequisite for binding of nsp16. Therefore plays an essential role in viral mRNAs cap methylation which is essential to evade immune system. From Severe acute respiratory syndrome coronavirus 2 (2019-nCoV) (SARS-CoV-2).
   1215..1264    +  CDS            SET1 (fragment): solubility-enhancement tag derived from T7 phage gene 10B
   1272..1319    +  terminator     T7 terminator: transcription terminator for bacteriophage T7 RNA polymerase
   1342..1446    -  CDS            TcR (fragment): tetracycline efflux protein; tet; confers resistance to tetracycline
   1494..1522    -  promoter       tet promoter: E. coli promoter for tetracycline efflux protein gene
   1635..1739    +  promoter       AmpR promoter: bla
   1740..2600    +  CDS            AmpR: β-lactamase; bla; confers resistance to ampicillin, carbenicillin, and related antibiotics
   2771..3359    +  rep_origin     ori: high-copy-number ColE1/pMB1/pBR322/pUC origin of replication
   3545..3684    -  misc_feature   bom: basis of mobility region from pBR322
   3786..3977    -  CDS            rop: Rop protein, which maintains plasmids at low copy number; rop
   3994..4374    +  CDS            YPB1_ECOLX: Protein predicted: Swiss-Prot protein existence level 4. From Escherichia coli.
   4616..5240    -  CDS            TcR (fragment): tetracycline efflux protein; tet; confers resistance to tetracycline
   5255..5276    -  protein_bind   CAP binding site: CAP binding activates transcription in the presence of cAMP. E. coli catabolite activator protein
   5289..6371    -  CDS            lacI: lac repressor; lacI; The lac repressor binds to the lac operator to inhibit transcription in E. coli. This inhibition can be relieved by adding lactose or isopropyl-β-D-thiogalactopyranoside (IPTG).
   6372..6449    -  promoter       lacI promoter: lacI
   6457..6736    -  CDS            TcR (fragment): tetracycline efflux protein; tet; confers resistance to tetracycline
>Addgene plasmid #219529 | pHis-TEV-Nsp15-H234A | addgene full sequence | sequence record 433314 | Addgene NGS Result
TAATACGACTCACTATAGGGGAATTGTGAGCGGATAACAATTCCCCTCTAGAAATAATTTTGTTTAACTT
TAAGAAGGAGATATACATATGCACCACCACCACCACCATAGCAGCGGCGTTGACCTGGGCACCGAGAACC
TGTATTTCCAAAGCAATGCGATG
[1038 nt withheld, positions 164-1201]
TAATAAGGATCCGGCTGCTAACAAAGCCCGAAAGGAAGCTGAGTTGGCTGCTGCCACCGCTGAGCAATAA
CTAGCATAACCCCTTGGGGCCTCTAAACGGGTCTTGAGGGGTTTTTTGCTGAAAGGAGGAACTATATCCG
GATATCCCGCAAGAGGCCCGGCAGTACCGGCATAACCAAGCCTATGCCTACAGCATCCAGGGTGACGGTG
CCGAGGATGACGATGAGCGCATTGTTAGATTTCATACACGGTGCCTGACTGCGTTAGCAATTTAACTGTG
ATAAACTACCGCATTAAAGCTTATCGATGATAAGCTGTCAAACATGAGAATTCTTGAAGACGAAAGGGCC
TCGTGATACGCCTATTTTTATAGGTTAATGTCATGATAATAATGGTTTCTTAGACGTCAGGTGGCACTTT
TCGGGGAAATGTGCGCGGAACCCCTATTTGTTTATTTTTCTAAATACATTCAAATATGTATCCGCTCATG
AGACAATAACCCTGATAAATGCTTCAATAATATTGAAAAAGGAAGAGTATGAGTATTCAACATTTCCGTG
TCGCCCTTATTCCCTTTTTTGCGGCATTTTGCCTTCCTGTTTTTGCTCACCCAGAAACGCTGGTGAAAGT
AAAAGATGCTGAAGATCAGTTGGGTGCACGAGTGGGTTACATCGAACTGGATCTCAACAGCGGTAAGATC
CTTGAGAGTTTTCGCCCCGAAGAACGTTTTCCAATGATGAGCACTTTTAAAGTTCTGCTATGTGGCGCGG
TATTATCCCGTGTTGACGCCGGGCAAGAGCAACTCGGTCGCCGCATACACTATTCTCAGAATGACTTGGT
TGAGTACTCACCAGTCACAGAAAAGCATCTTACGGATGGCATGACAGTAAGAGAATTATGCAGTGCTGCC
ATAACCATGAGTGATAACACTGCGGCCAACTTACTTCTGACAACGATCGGAGGACCGAAGGAGCTAACCG
CTTTTTTGCACAACATGGGGGATCATGTAACTCGCCTTGATCGTTGGGAACCGGAGCTGAATGAAGCCAT
ACCAAACGACGAGCGTGACACCACGATGCCTGCAGCAATGGCAACAACGTTGCGCAAACTATTAACTGGC
GAACTACTTACTCTAGCTTCCCGGCAACAATTAATAGACTGGATGGAGGCGGATAAAGTTGCAGGACCAC
TTCTGCGCTCGGCCCTTCCGGCTGGCTGGTTTATTGCTGATAAATCTGGAGCCGGTGAGCGTGGGTCTCG
CGGTATCATTGCAGCACTGGGGCCAGATGGTAAGCCCTCCCGTATCGTAGTTATCTACACGACGGGGAGT
CAGGCAACTATGGATGAACGAAATAGACAGATCGCTGAGATAGGTGCCTCACTGATTAAGCATTGGTAAC
TGTCAGACCAAGTTTACTCATATATACTTTAGATTGATTTAAAACTTCATTTTTAATTTAAAAGGATCTA
GGTGAAGATCCTTTTTGATAATCTCATGACCAAAATCCCTTAACGTGAGTTTTCGTTCCACTGAGCGTCA
GACCCCGTAGAAAAGATCAAAGGATCTTCTTGAGATCCTTTTTTTCTGCGCGTAATCTGCTGCTTGCAAA
CAAAAAAACCACCGCTACCAGCGGTGGTTTGTTTGCCGGATCAAGAGCTACCAACTCTTTTTCCGAAGGT
AACTGGCTTCAGCAGAGCGCAGATACCAAATACTGTCCTTCTAGTGTAGCCGTAGTTAGGCCACCACTTC
AAGAACTCTGTAGCACCGCCTACATACCTCGCTCTGCTAATCCTGTTACCAGTGGCTGCTGCCAGTGGCG
ATAAGTCGTGTCTTACCGGGTTGGACTCAAGACGATAGTTACCGGATAAGGCGCAGCGGTCGGGCTGAAC
GGGGGGTTCGTGCACACAGCCCAGCTTGGAGCGAACGACCTACACCGAACTGAGATACCTACAGCGTGAG
CTATGAGAAAGCGCCACGCTTCCCGAAGGGAGAAAGGCGGACAGGTATCCGGTAAGCGGCAGGGTCGGAA
CAGGAGAGCGCACGAGGGAGCTTCCAGGGGGAAACGCCTGGTATCTTTATAGTCCTGTCGGGTTTCGCCA
CCTCTGACTTGAGCGTCGATTTTTGTGATGCTCGTCAGGGGGGCGGAGCCTATGGAAAAACGCCAGCAAC
GCGGCCTTTTTACGGTTCCTGGCCTTTTGCTGGCCTTTTGCTCACATGTTCTTTCCTGCGTTATCCCCTG
ATTCTGTGGATAACCGTATTACCGCCTTTGAGTGAGCTGATACCGCTCGCCGCAGCCGAACGACCGAGCG
CAGCGAGTCAGTGAGCGAGGAAGCGGAAGAGCGCCTGATGCGGTATTTTCTCCTTACGCATCTGTGCGGT
ATTTCACACCGCAATGGTGCACTCTCAGTACAATCTGCTCTGATGCCGCATAGTTAAGCCAGTATACACT
CCGCTATCGCTACGTGACTGGGTCATGGCTGCGCCCCGACACCCGCCAACACCCGCTGACGCGCCCTGAC
GGGCTTGTCTGCTCCCGGCATCCGCTTACAGACAAGCTGTGACCGTCTCCGGGAGCTGCATGTGTCAGAG
GTTTTCACCGTCATCACCGAAACGCGCGAGGCAGCTGCGGTAAAGCTCATCAGCGTGGTCGTGAAGCGAT
TCACAGATGTCTGCCTGTTCATCCGCGTCCAGCTCGTTGAGTTTCTCCAGAAGCGTTAATGTCTGGCTTC
TGATAAAGCGGGCCATGTTAAGGGCGGTTTTTTCCTGTTTGGTCACTGATGCCTCCGTGTAAGGGGGATT
TCTGTTCATGGGGGTAATGATACCGATGAAACGAGAGAGGATGCTCACGATACGGGTTACTGATGATGAA
CATGCCCGGTTACTGGAACGTTGTGAGGGTAAACAACTGGCGGTATGGATGCGGCGGGACCAGAGAAAAA
TCACTCAGGGTCAATGCCAGCGCTTCGTTAATACAGATGTAGGTGTTCCACAGGGTAGCCAGCAGCATCC
TGCGATGCAGATCCGGAACATAATGGTGCAGGGCGCTGACTTCCGCGTTTCCAGACTTTACGAAACACGG
AAACCGAAGACCATTCATGTTGTTGCTCAGGTCGCAGACGTTTTGCAGCAGCAGTCGCTTCACGTTCGCT
CGCGTATCGGTGATTCATTCTGCTAACCAGTAAGGCAACCCCGCCAGCCTAGCCGGGTCCTCAACGACAG
GAGCACGATCATGCGCACCCGTGGCCAGGACCCAACGCTGCCCGAGATGCGCCGCGTGCGGCTGCTGGAG
ATGGCGGACGCGATGGATATGTTCTGCCAAGGGTTGGTTTGCGCATTCACAGTTCTCCGCAAGAATTGAT
TGGCTCCAATTCTTGGAGTGGTGAATCCGTTAGCGAGGTGCCGCCGGCTTCCATTCAGGTCGAGGTGGCC
CGGCTCCATGCACCGCGACGCAACGCGGGGAGGCAGACAAGGTATAGGGCGGCGCCTACAATCCATGCCA
ACCCGTTCCATGTGCTCGCCGAGGCGGCATAAATCGCCGTGACGATCAGCGGTCCAATGATCGAAGTTAG
GCTGGTAAGAGCCGCGAGCGATCCTTGAAGCTGTCCCTGATGGTCGTCATCTACCTGCCTGGACAGCATG
GCCTGCAACGCGGGCATCCCGATGCCGCCGGAAGCGAGAAGAATCATAATGGGGAAGGCCATCCAGCCTC
GCGTCGCGAACGCCAGCAAGACGTAGCCCAGCGCGTCGGCCGCCATGCCGGCGATAATGGCCTGCTTCTC
GCCGAAACGTTTGGTGGCGGGACCAGTGACGAAGGCTTGAGCGAGGGCGTGCAAGATTCCGAATACCGCA
AGCGACAGGCCGATCATCGTCGCGCTCCAGCGAAAGCGGTCCTCGCCGAAAATGACCCAGAGCGCTGCCG
GCACCTGTCCTACGAGTTGCATGATAAAGAAGACAGTCATAAGTGCGGCGACGATAGTCATGCCCCGCGC
CCACCGGAAGGAGCTGACTGGGTTGAAGGCTCTCAAGGGCATCGGTCGAGATCCCGGTGCCTAATGAGTG
AGCTAACTTACATTAATTGCGTTGCGCTCACTGCCCGCTTTCCAGTCGGGAAACCTGTCGTGCCAGCTGC
ATTAATGAATCGGCCAACGCGCGGGGAGAGGCGGTTTGCGTATTGGGCGCCAGGGTGGTTTTTCTTTTCA
CCAGTGAGACGGGCAACAGCTGATTGCCCTTCACCGCCTGGCCCTGAGAGAGTTGCAGCAAGCGGTCCAC
GCTGGTTTGCCCCAGCAGGCGAAAATCCTGTTTGATGGTGGTTAACGGCGGGATATAACATGAGCTGTCT
TCGGTATCGTCGTATCCCACTACCGAGATATCCGCACCAACGCGCAGCCCGGACTCGGTAATGGCGCGCA
TTGCGCCCAGCGCCATCTGATCGTTGGCAACCAGCATCGCAGTGGGAACGATGCCCTCATTCAGCATTTG
CATGGTTTGTTGAAAACCGGACATGGCACTCCAGTCGCCTTCCCGTTCCGCTATCGGCTGAATTTGATTG
CGAGTGAGATATTTATGCCAGCCAGCCAGACGCAGACGCGCCGAGACAGAACTTAATGGGCCCGCTAACA
GCGCGATTTGCTGGTGACCCAATGCGACCAGATGCTCCACGCCCAGTCGCGTACCGTCTTCATGGGAGAA
AATAATACTGTTGATGGGTGTCTGGTCAGAGACATCAAGAAATAACGCCGGAACATTAGTGCAGGCAGCT
TCCACAGCAATGGCATCCTGGTCATCCAGCGGATAGTTAATGATCAGCCCACTGACGCGTTGCGCGAGAA
GATTGTGCACCGCCGCTTTACAGGCTTCGACGCCGCTTCGTTCTACCATCGACACCACCACGCTGGCACC
CAGTTGATCGGCGCGAGATTTAATCGCCGCGACAATTTGCGACGGCGCGTGCAGGGCCAGACTGGAGGTG
GCAACGCCAATCAGCAACGACTGTTTGCCCGCCAGTTGTTGTGCCACGCGGTTGGGAATGTAATTCAGCT
CCGCCATCGCCGCTTCCACTTTTTCCCGCGTTTTCGCAGAAACGTGGCTGGCCTGGTTCACCACGCGGGA
AACGGTCTGATAAGAGACACCGGCATACTCTGCGACATCGTATAACGTTACTGGTTTCACATTCACCACC
CTGAATTGACTCTCTTCCGGGCGCTATCATGCCATACCGCGAAAGGTTTTGCGCCATTCGATGGTGTCCG
GGATCTCGACGCTCTCCCTTATGCGACTCCTGCATTAGGAAGCAGCCCAGTAGTAGGTTGAGGCCGTTGA
GCACCGCCGCCGCAAGGAATGGTGCATGCAAGGAGATGGCGCCCAACAGTCCCCCGGCCACGGGGCCTGC
CACCATACCCACGCCGAAACAAGCGCTCATGAGCCCGAAGTGGCGAGCCCGATCTTCCCCATCGGTGATG
TCGGCGATATAGGCGCCAGCAACCGCACCTGTGGCGCCGGTGATGCCGGCCACGATGCGTCCGGCGTAGA
GGATCGAGATCTCGATCCCGCGAAAT
